Addgene plasmid #216137: pBi2FC-N-MPK6-P2A:mCherry
Purpose: Controls for Bicistronic BiFC
Depositing lab: Imran Siddiqi. Depositing organization: Centre for Cellular and Molecular Biology (CSIR-CCMB). Publication: Improved validation of protein interactions using bicistronic BiFC (Bi2FC). Sivakumar P, Vaishnavi V, Gayatri K, Satheesh GR, Siddiqi I. Physiol Mol Biol Plants. 2024 Jul;30(7):1047-1054. doi: 10.1007/s12298-024-01477-y. Epub 2024 Jul 2. PubMed 39100877.
Backbone
  Vector backbone: pGWB502-omega
  Vector type: Plant Expression
Growth in bacteria
  Bacterial resistance: Spectinomycin, 25 μg/mL
  Growth temperature: 37°C
  Growth strain: DH5alpha
  Copy number: High Copy
Gene/Insert
  Gene/Insert name: MPK6
  Species: A. thaliana (mustard weed)
  Entrez Gene: MPK6 (a.k.a. AT2G43790, ATMAPK6, ATMPK6, F18O19.10, MAP KINASE 6, MAP kinase 6, MAPK6)
  Cloning method: Gateway Cloning
Terms and licenses: Academic/Nonprofit Terms; Industry Terms: Not Available to Industry
Depositor comments: Please visit https://www.biorxiv.org/content/10.1101/2024.06.28.601222v1.full for bioRxiv preprint.
How to cite: pBi2FC-N-MPK6-P2A:mCherry was a gift from Imran Siddiqi (Addgene plasmid # 216137 ; http://n2t.net/addgene:216137 ; RRID:Addgene_216137)
