[The description below was written by a language model from this plasmid's Addgene catalogue record and pLannotate feature annotations shown in this document.]
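Description:
pBi2FC-N-MPK6-P2A:mCherry is a 12.9 kb plant binary expression vector built on the pGWB502-omega backbone and deposited as a control for the bicistronic BiFC (Bi2FC) system. It replicates in E. coli from a high-copy ColE1/pUC-type origin. The pVS1 oriV, RepA and StaA functions provide replication and stable maintenance in Agrobacterium. A pBR322 bom site is also present. Bacterial selection is with spectinomycin through the aadA (SmR) gene.

Between the nopaline-type right and left T-DNA borders lie two plant cassettes. The payload cassette is driven by an enhanced CaMV 35S promoter with a duplicated enhancer, followed by the TMV omega translational leader. It encodes VN173, the N-terminal fragment of mVenus, placed upstream of Arabidopsis thaliana MPK6 (MAP kinase 6), which was inserted by Gateway recombination and is flanked by attB1 and attB2. Downstream of attB2 is mCherry and a NOS terminator. The construct name indicates that a P2A self-cleaving peptide links the two, although the feature table does not annotate it; it would fall in the unannotated interval between attB2 and mCherry. In this design a single transcript would yield both the VN173-MPK6 fusion and free mCherry. Red fluorescence then marks cells that express the BiFC half, independently of whether Venus is reconstituted with a partner carrying the complementary fragment. This helps separate a true lack of interaction from a lack of expression.

The second cassette, a NOS promoter driving hygromycin phosphotransferase with a NOS terminator, allows selection of transformed plant cells. The lacZα, lac promoter, tnpA and GmR fragments are backbone remnants.
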