Features (pLannotate 1.2.2; 28 found; start..end, strand, type, name):
     54..78      -  misc_feature   RB T-DNA repeat: right border repeat from nopaline C58 T-DNA
    144..298     -  CDS            lacZα (fragment): LacZα fragment of β-galactosidase; lacZ fragment
    405..1081    +  promoter       CaMV 35S promoter (enhanced): cauliflower mosaic virus 35S promoter with a duplicated enhancer region
   1103..1156    +  misc_feature   TMV Ω: translational enhancer from the tobacco mosaic virus 5'-leader sequence (Gallie et al., 1988)
   1163..1681    +  CDS            VN173: N-terminal fragment of mVenus for use in bimolecular fluorescence complementation (BiFC) (Kodama and Hu, 2010)
   1730..1754    +  protein_bind   attB1: mutant version of attB; recombination site for the Gateway® BP reaction BP Clonase™
   1766..2950    +  CDS            MPK6: MPK6_ARATH - Experimental evidence at protein level: Swiss-Prot protein existence level 1. Mitogen-activated protein kinase (MAPK) which regulates abscisic acid (ABA) responses in a MAPKKK20-MKK5-MPK6 cascade involved in root growth (e.g. root cell division and elongation) and stomatal response (PubMed:27913741). Involved in oxidative stress-mediated signaling cascade (such as ozone). Involved in the innate immune MAP kinase signaling cascade (MEKK1, MKK4/MKK5 and MPK3/MPK6) downstream of bacterial flagellin receptor FLS2. May be involved in hypersensitive response (HR)-mediated signaling casc
   2961..2985    -  protein_bind   attB2: mutant version of attB; recombination site for the Gateway® BP reaction BP Clonase™
   3113..3820    +  CDS            mCherry: mCherry is a basic (constitutively fluorescent) red fluorescent protein published in 2004, derived from Discosoma sp.. It is reported to be a very rapidly-maturing monomer with low acid sensitivity.
   3840..4092    +  terminator     NOS terminator: nopaline synthase terminator and poly(A) signal
   4147..4169    -  protein_bind   lac operator (fragment): The lac repressor binds to the lac operator to inhibit transcription in E. coli. This inhibition can be relieved by adding lactose or isopropyl-β-D-thiogalactopyranoside (IPTG). lac repressor encoded by lacI
   4173..4203    -  promoter       lac promoter: promoter for the E. coli lac operon
   4218..4239    -  protein_bind   CAP binding site: CAP binding activates transcription in the presence of cAMP. E. coli catabolite activator protein
   4275..4527    -  terminator     NOS terminator: nopaline synthase terminator and poly(A) signal
   4678..5703    -  CDS            HygR: aminoglycoside phosphotransferase from E. coli; aph(4)-Ia; confers resistance to hygromycin
   5755..5934    -  promoter       NOS promoter: nopaline synthase promoter
   6014..6343    -  CDS            tnpA (fragment): TN5P_ECOLX - Also known as tnp. Experimental evidence at protein level: Swiss-Prot protein existence level 1. Mediates transposition of transposon Tn5 by a 'cut and paste' mechanism. First, the monomeric transposase binds the 19 bp inverted DNA repeats flanking the transposon. Then, dimerization of the DNA- bound transposase creates a synaptic DNA complex. After nicking of the first DNA strand, excision of the transposon proceeds through a series of intermediates. The transposase then mediates the insertion of the transposon at a new site by strand transfer. The activity of the wild- type tran
   6440..6464    -  misc_feature   LB T-DNA repeat: left border repeat from nopaline C58 T-DNA
   6723..6746    +  promoter       Pc promoter (fragment): intI1 (promoter lies within the coding sequence); class 1 integron promoter
   6922..6978    +  CDS            GmR (fragment): gentamycin acetyltransferase; aacC1; confers resistance to gentamycin
   6989..7776    +  CDS            SmR (fragment): aminoglycoside adenylyltransferase (Murphy, 1985); aadA; confers resistance to spectinomycin and streptomycin
   8022..8610    +  rep_origin     ori: high-copy-number ColE1/pMB1/pBR322/pUC origin of replication
   8796..8936    -  misc_feature   bom: basis of mobility region from pBR322
   9038..9077    -  CDS            rop (fragment): Rop protein, which maintains plasmids at low copy number; rop
   9280..9474    -  rep_origin     pVS1 oriV: origin of replication for the Pseudomonas plasmid pVS1 (Heeb et al., 2000)
   9540..10613   -  CDS            pVS1 RepA: replication protein from the Pseudomonas plasmid pVS1 (Heeb et al., 2000)
  11042..11671   -  CDS            pVS1 StaA: stability protein from the Pseudomonas plasmid pVS1 (Heeb et al., 2000)
  12231..12632   -  CDS            Y4CG_SINFN (fragment): Protein inferred from homology: Swiss-Prot protein existence level 3. From Sinorhizobium fredii (strain NBRC 101917 / NGR234).
>Addgene plasmid #216137 | pBi2FC-N-MPK6-P2A:mCherry | addgene full sequence | sequence record 447340 | Addgene NGS Result
TTTCACGCCCTTTTAAATATCCGATTATTCTAATAAACGCTCTTTTCTCTTAGGTTTACCCGCCAATATA
TCCTGTCAAACACTGATAGTTTAAACTGAAGGCGGGAAACGACAATCTGATCCAAGCTCAAGCTGCTCTA
GCATTCGCCATTCAGGCTGCGCAACTGTTGGGAAGGGCGATCGGTGCGGGCCTCTTCGCTATTACGCCAG
CTGGCGAAAGGGGGATGTGCTGCAAGGCGATTAAGTTGGGTAACGCCAGGGTTTTCCCAGTCACGACGTT
GTAAAACGACGGCCAGTGCCAAGCTTGCGTATTGGCTAGAGCAGCTTGCCAACATGGTGGAGCACGACAC
TCTCGTCTACTCCAAGAATATCAAAGATACAGTCTCAGAAGACCAAAGGGCTATTGAGACTTTTCAACAA
AGGGTAATATCGGGAAACCTCCTCGGATTCCATTGCCCAGCTATCTGTCACTTCATCAAAAGGACAGTAG
AAAAGGAAGGTGGCACCTACAAATGCCATCATTGCGATAAAGGAAAGGCTATCGTTCAAGATGCCTCTGC
CGACAGTGGTCCCAAAGATGGACCCCCACCCACGAGGAGCATCGTGGAAAAAGAAGACGTTCCAACCACG
TCTTCAAAGCAAGTGGATTGATGTGAACATGGTGGAGCACGACACTCTCGTCTACTCCAAGAATATCAAA
GATACAGTCTCAGAAGACCAAAGGGCTATTGAGACTTTTCAACAAAGGGTAATATCGGGAAACCTCCTCG
GATTCCATTGCCCAGCTATCTGTCACTTCATCAAAAGGACAGTAGAAAAGGAAGGTGGCACCTACAAATG
CCATCATTGCGATAAAGGAAAGGCTATCGTTCAAGATGCCTCTGCCGACAGTGGTCCCAAAGATGGACCC
CCACCCACGAGGAGCATCGTGGAAAAAGAAGACGTTCCAACCACGTCTTCAAAGCAAGTGGATTGATGTG
ATATCTCCACTGACGTAAGGGATGACGCACAATCCCACTATCCTTCGCAAGACCCTTCCTCTATATAAGG
AAGTTCATTTCATTTGGAGAGGACACGCTGAAATCACCAGTGTATTTTTACAACAATTACCAACAACAAC
AAACAACAAACAACATTACAATTACTATTTACAATTTCTAGAATGGTGAGCAAGGGCGAGGAGCTGTTCA
CCGGGGTGGTGCCCATCCTGGTCGAGCTGGACGGCGACGTAAACGGCCACAAGTTCAGCGTGTCCGGCGA
GGGCGAGGGCGATGCCACCTACGGCAAGCTGACCCTGAAGCTGATCTGCACCACCGGCAAGCTGCCCGTG
CCCTGGCCCACCCTCGTGACCACCCTGGGCTACGGCCTGCAGTGCTTCGCCCGCTACCCCGACCACATGA
AGCAGCACGACTTCTTCAAGTCCGCCATGCCCGAAGGCTACGTCCAGGAGCGCACCATCTTCTTCAAGGA
CGACGGCAACTACAAGACCCGCGCCGAGGTGAAGTTCGAGGGCGACACCCTGGTGAACCGCATCGAGCTG
AAGGGCATCGACTTCAAGGAGGACGGCAACATCCTGGGGCACAAGCTGGAGTACAACTACAACAGCCACA
ACGTCTATATCACCGCCGACAAGCAGAAGAACGGCATCAAGGCCAACTTCAAGATCCGCCACAACATCGA
GGAGCAAAAGTTGATTTCTGAGGAGGATCTTGGGCCCAGGCCTACTAGTACAAGTTTGTACAAAAAAGCA
GGCTCCGCGGCCGCAATGGACGGTGGTTCAGGTCAACCGGCGGCTGATACAGAGATGACAGAAGCTCCTG
GAGGTTTTCCCGCGGCGGCTCCATCGCCTCAGATGCCTGGGATTGAGAATATTCCGGCGACTCTTAGCCA
TGGTGGTAGGTTTATTCAGTATAACATATTTGGAAACATCTTCGAGGTCACCGCTAAGTATAAGCCTCCG
ATCATGCCTATTGGCAAGGGTGCTTATGGCATCGTTTGTTCGGCTATGAATTCTGAAACTAACGAGAGCG
TTGCGATTAAGAAAATTGCTAACGCTTTTGACAATAAGATTGATGCTAAGAGGACTCTCCGTGAGATCAA
GCTGCTTCGTCACATGGATCATGAAAATATTGTTGCAATCAGAGATATTATCCCGCCACCATTAAGAAAC
GCTTTCAACGATGTTTACATCGCGTATGAGTTAATGGACACTGATCTCCATCAAATCATTCGGTCAAATC
AAGCATTATCCGAAGAACATTGCCAGTATTTTCTTTACCAGATCCTCCGTGGATTGAAATACATTCACTC
TGCAAATGTGCTTCACAGGGATTTGAAACCAAGTAATCTCCTCCTGAACGCAAACTGCGACCTAAAAATC
TGCGATTTTGGGCTAGCTCGAGTCACTTCTGAGAGTGATTTCATGACTGAATATGTTGTCACGAGATGGT
ACCGTGCACCAGAGCTTCTCTTAAACTCTTCTGATTATACTGCAGCTATCGATGTTTGGTCTGTAGGCTG
TATTTTCATGGAGTTAATGGACCGTAAGCCACTCTTCCCTGGACGAGATCATGTCCATCAGCTTCGCTTG
CTCATGGAGCTCATAGGAACTCCATCAGAAGAAGAGCTCGAGTTCTTGAACGAAAACGCAAAGCGATACA
TAAGACAGCTTCCACCTTATCCTCGCCAATCCATCACTGATAAGTTCCCGACAGTGCATCCTTTAGCTAT
AGACCTTATCGAGAAGATGTTAACATTTGATCCTAGACGGAGAATCACAGTTTTAGACGCATTGGCCCAT
CCATACCTGAACTCGTTGCACGACATAAGCGATGAGCCAGAGTGTACAATACCTTTCAACTTTGATTTTG
AAAACCATGCACTCTCAGAGGAGCAGATGAAGGAACTAATCTACCGCGAGGCGCTTGCTTTCAATCCAGA
ATATCAGCAAAGGCGCGCCGACCCAGCTTTCTTGTACAAAGTGGTTCTCGAGGCAACCAACTTTAGCCTG
CTCAAGCAAGCAGGAGATGTTGAGGAAAATCCTGGCCCCCCTAAGAAAAAGAGAAAGGTTCCGAAAAAGA
AAAGAAAGGTGCCAAAAAAAAAGAGAAAGGTAATGGTGAGCAAGGGCGAGGAGGATAACATGGCCATCAT
CAAGGAGTTCATGCGCTTCAAGGTGCACATGGAGGGCTCCGTGAACGGCCACGAGTTCGAGATCGAGGGC
GAGGGCGAGGGCCGCCCCTACGAGGGCACCCAGACCGCCAAGCTGAAGGTGACCAAGGGTGGCCCCCTGC
CCTTCGCCTGGGACATCCTGTCCCCTCAGTTCATGTACGGCTCCAAGGCCTACGTGAAGCACCCCGCCGA
CATCCCCGACTACTTGAAGCTGTCCTTCCCCGAGGGCTTCAAGTGGGAGCGCGTGATGAACTTCGAGGAC
GGCGGCGTGGTGACCGTGACCCAGGACTCCTCCCTGCAGGACGGCGAGTTCATCTACAAGGTGAAGCTGC
GCGGCACCAACTTCCCCTCCGACGGCCCCGTAATGCAGAAGAAGACCATGGGCTGGGAGGCCTCCTCCGA
GCGGATGTACCCCGAGGACGGCGCCCTGAAGGGCGAGATCAAGCAGAGGCTGAAGCTGAAGGACGGCGGC
CACTACGACGCTGAGGTCAAGACCACCTACAAGGCCAAGAAGCCCGTGCAGCTGCCCGGCGCCTACAACG
TCAACATCAAGTTGGACATCACCTCCCACAACGAGGACTACACCATCGTGGAACAGTACGAACGCGCCGA
GGGCCGCCACTCCACCGGCGGCATGGACGAGCTGTACAAGTAAGAGCTCGAATTTCCCCGATCGTTCAAA
CATTTGGCAATAAAGTTTCTTAAGATTGAATCCTGTTGCCGGTCTTGCGATGATTATCATATAATTTCTG
TTGAATTACGTTAAGCATGTAATAATTAACATGTAATGCATGACGTTATTTATGAGATGGGTTTTTATGA
TTAGAGTCCCGCAATTATACATTTAATACGCGATAGAAAACAAAATATAGCGCGCAAACTAGGATAAATT
ATCGCGCGCGGTGTCATCTATGTTACTAGATCGGGAATTGGTTCCGGAACCAATTCGTAATCATGTCATA
GCTGTTTCCTGTGTGAAATTGTTATCCGCTCACAATTCCACACAACATACGAGCCGGAAGCATAAAGTGT
AAAGCCTGGGGTGCCTAATGAGTGAGCTAACTCACATTAGGCTGAATTAGGCGCGCCTATTTCTATTAAT
TCCCGATCTAGTAACATAGATGACACCGCGCGCGATAATTTATCCTAGTTTGCGCGCTATATTTTGTTTT
CTATCGCGTATTAAATGTATAATTGCGGGACTCTAATCATAAAAACCCATCTCATAAATAACGTCATGCA
TTACATGTTAATTATTACATGCTTAACGTAATTCAACAGAAATTATATGATAATCATCGCAAGACCGGCA
ACAGGATTCAATCTTAAGAAACTTTATTGCCAAATGTTTGAACGATCGGGGAAATTCGGGGGATCGATCC
CGCGAACTGTGGACGAGAACTGTGCCACCAAGCGTAAGGCCGTTCTCTCGCATTTGCCTTGCTAGGCTCG
CGCGAGTTGCTGGCTGAGGCGTTCTCGAAATCAGCTCTTGTTCGGTCGGCATCTACTCTATTCCTTTGCC
CTCGGACGAGTGCTGGGGCGTCGGTTTCCACTATCGGCGAGTACTTCTACACAGCCATCGGTCCAGACGG
CCGCGCTTCTGCGGGCGATTTGTGTACGCCCGACAGTCCCGGCTCCGGATCGGACGATTGCGTCGCATCG
ACCCTGCGCCCAAGCTGCATCATCGAAATTGCCGTCAACCAAGCTCTGATAGAGTTGGTCAAGACCAATG
CGGAGCATATACGCCCGGAGCCGCGGCGATCCTGCAAGCTCCGGATGCCTCCGCTCGAAGTAGCGCGTCT
GCTGCTCCATACAAGCCAACCACGGCCTCCAGAAGAAGATGTTGGCGACCTCGTATTGGGAATCCCCGAA
CATCGCCTCGCTCCAGTCAATGACCGCTGTTATGCGGCCATTGTCCGTCAGGACATTGTTGGAGCCGAAA
TCCGCGTGCACGAGGTGCCGGACTTCGGGGCAGTCCTCGGCCCAAAGCATCAGCTCATCGAGAGCCTGCG
CGACGGACGCACTGACGGTGTCGTCCATCACAGTTTGCCAGTGATACACATGGGGATCAGCAATCGCGCA
TATGAAATCACGCCATGTAGTGTATTGACCGATTCCTTGCGGTCCGAATGGGCCGAACCCGCTCGTCTGG
CTAAGATCGGCCGCAGCGATCGCATCCATGGCCTCCGCGACCGGCTGCAGAACAGCGGGCAGTTCGGTTT
CAGGCAGGTCTTGCAACGTGACACCCTGTGCACGGCGGGAGATGCAATAGGTCAGGCTCTCGCTGAATGC
CCCAATGTCAAGCACTTCCGGAATCGGGAGCGCGGCCGATGCAAAGTGCCGATAAACATAACGATCTTTG
TAGAAACCATCGGCGCAGCTATTTACCCGCAGGACATATCCACGCCCTCCTACATCGAAGCTGAAAGCAC
GAGATTCTTCGCCCTCCGAGAGCTGCATCAGGTCGGAGACGCTGTCGAACTTTTCGATCAGAAACTTCTC
GACAGACGTCGCGGTGAGTTCAGGCTTTTTCATATCTTATTGCCCCCCGGGATCAGATCTGGATTGAGAG
TGAATATGAGACTCTAATTGGATACCGAGGGGAATTTATGGAACGTCAGTGGAGCATTTTTGACAAGAAA
TATTTGCTAGCTGATAGTGACCTTAGGCGACTTTTGAACGCGCAATAATGGTTTCTGACGTATGTGCTTA
GCTCATTAAACTCCAGAAACCCGCGGCTGAGTGGCTCCTTCAACGTTGCGGTTCTGTCAGTTCCAAACGT
AAAACGGCTTGTCCCGCGTCATCGGCGGGGGTCATAACGTGACTCCCTTAATTCTCCGCTCATGATCTTG
ATCCCCTGCGCCATCAGATCCTTGGCGGCAAGAAAGCCATCCAGTTTACTTTGCAGGGCTTCCCAACCTT
ACCAGAGGGCGCCCCAGCTGGCAATTCCGGTTCGCTTGCTGTCCATAAAACCGCCCAGTCTAGCTATCGC
CATGTAAGCCCACTGCAAGCTACCTGCTTTCTCTTTGCGCTTGCGTTTTCCCTTGTCCAGATAGCCCAGT
AGCTGACATTCATCCGGGGTCAGCACCGTTTCTGCGGACTGGCTTTCTACGTGTTCCGCTTCCTTTAGCA
GCCCTTGCGCCCTGAGTGCTTGCGGCAGCGTGAAGCTGATCCGTCGAGATTAATAGAAATAAATTCAGCC
TAATTCGGCGTTAATTCAGTACATTAAAAACGTCCGCAATGTGTTATTAAGTTGTCTAAGCGTCAATTTG
TTTACACCACAATATATCCTGCCACCAGCCAGCCAACAGCTCCCCGACCGGCAGCTCGGCACAAAATCAC
CACTCGATACAGGCAGCCCATCAGTCCGGGACGGCGTCAGCGGGAGAGCCGTTGTAAGGCGGCAGACTTT
GCTCATGTTACCGATGCTATTCGGAAGAACGGCAACTAAGCTGCCGGGTTTGAAACACGGATGATCTCGC
GGAGGGTAGCATGTTGATTGTAACGATGACAGAGCGTTGCTGCCTGTGATCAATTCGGGCACGAACCCAG
TGGACATAAGCCTGTTCGGTTCGTAAGCTGTAATGCAAGTAGCGTATGCGCTCACGCAACTGGTCCAGAA
CCTTGACCGAACGCAGCGGTGGTAACGGCGCAGTGGCGGTTTTCATGGCTTGTTATGACTGTTTTTTTGG
GGTACAGTCTATGCCTCGGGCATCCAAGCAGCAAGCGCGTTACGCCGTGGGTCGATGTTTGATGTTATGG
AGCAGCAACGATGTTACGCAGCAGGGCAGTCGCCCTAAAACAAAGTTAAACATCATGGGGGAAGCGGTGA
TCGCCGAAGTATCGACTCAACTATCAGAGGTAGTTGGCGTCATCGAGCGCCATCTCGAACCGACGTTGCT
GGCCGTACATTTGTACGGCTCCGCAGTGGATGGCGGCCTGAAGCCACACAGTGATATTGATTTGCTGGTT
ACGGTGACCGTAAGGCTTGATGAAACAACGCGGCGAGCTTTGATCAACGACCTTTTGGAAACTTCGGCTT
CCCCTGGAGAGAGCGAGATTCTCCGCGCTGTAGAAGTCACCATTGTTGTGCACGACGACATCATTCCGTG
GCGTTATCCAGCTAAGCGCGAACTGCAATTTGGAGAATGGCAGCGCAATGACATTCTTGCAGGTATCTTC
GAGCCAGCCACGATCGACATTGATCTGGCTATCTTGCTGACAAAAGCAAGAGAACATAGCGTTGCCTTGG
TAGGTCCAGCGGCGGAGGAACTCTTTGATCCGGTTCCTGAACAGGATCTATTTGAGGCGCTAAATGAAAC
CTTAACGCTATGGAACTCGCCGCCCGACTGGGCTGGCGATGAGCGAAATGTAGTGCTTACGTTGTCCCGC
ATTTGGTACAGCGCAGTAACCGGCAAAATCGCGCCGAAGGATGTCGCTGCCGACTGGGCAATGGAGCGCC
TGCCGGCCCAGTATCAGCCCGTCATACTTGAAGCTAGACAGGCTTATCTTGGACAAGAAGAAGATCGCTT
GGCCTCGCGCGCAGATCAGTTGGAAGAATTTGTCCACTACGTGAAAGGCGAGATCACCAAGGTAGTCGGC
AAATAATGTCTAGCTAGAAATTCGTTCAAGCCGACGCCGCTTCGCGGCGCGGCTTAACTCAAGCGTTAGA
TGCACTAAGCACATAATTGCTCACAGCCAAACTATCAGGTCAAGTCTGCTTTTATTATTTTTAAGCGTGC
ATAATAAGCCCTACACAAATTGGGAGATATATCATGCATGACCAAAATCCCTTAACGTGAGTTTTCGTTC
CACTGAGCGTCAGACCCCGTAGAAAAGATCAAAGGATCTTCTTGAGATCCTTTTTTTCTGCGCGTAATCT
GCTGCTTGCAAACAAAAAAACCACCGCTACCAGCGGTGGTTTGTTTGCCGGATCAAGAGCTACCAACTCT
TTTTCCGAAGGTAACTGGCTTCAGCAGAGCGCAGATACCAAATACTGTCCTTCTAGTGTAGCCGTAGTTA
GGCCACCACTTCAAGAACTCTGTAGCACCGCCTACATACCTCGCTCTGCTAATCCTGTTACCAGTGGCTG
CTGCCAGTGGCGATAAGTCGTGTCTTACCGGGTTGGACTCAAGACGATAGTTACCGGATAAGGCGCAGCG
GTCGGGCTGAACGGGGGGTTCGTGCACACAGCCCAGCTTGGAGCGAACGACCTACACCGAACTGAGATAC
CTACAGCGTGAGCTATGAGAAAGCGCCACGCTTCCCGAAGGGAGAAAGGCGGACAGGTATCCGGTAAGCG
GCAGGGTCGGAACAGGAGAGCGCACGAGGGAGCTTCCAGGGGGAAACGCCTGGTATCTTTATAGTCCTGT
CGGGTTTCGCCACCTCTGACTTGAGCGTCGATTTTTGTGATGCTCGTCAGGGGGGCGGAGCCTATGGAAA
AACGCCAGCAACGCGGCCTTTTTACGGTTCCTGGCCTTTTGCTGGCCTTTTGCTCACATGTTCTTTCCTG
CGTTATCCCCTGATTCTGTGGATAACCGTATTACCGCCTTTGAGTGAGCTGATACCGCTCGCCGCAGCCG
AACGACCGAGCGCAGCGAGTCAGTGAGCGAGGAAGCGGAAGAGCGCCTGATGCGGTATTTTCTCCTTACG
CATCTGTGCGGTATTTCACACCGCATATGGTGCACTCTCAGTACAATCTGCTCTGATGCCGCATAGTTAA
GCCAGTATACACTCCGCTATCGCTACGTGACTGGGTCATGGCTGCGCCCCGACACCCGCCAACACCCGCT
GACGCGCCCTGACGGGCTTGTCTGCTCCCGGCATCCGCTTACAGACAAGCTGTGACCGTCTCCGGGAGCT
GCATGTGTCAGAGGTTTTCACCGTCATCACCGAAACGCGCGAGGCAGGGTGCCTTGATGTGGGCGCCGGC
GGTCGAGTGGCGACGGCGCGGCTTGTCCGCGCCCTGGTAGATTGCCTGGCCGTAGGCCAGCCATTTTTGA
GCGGCCAGCGGCCGCGATAGGCCGACGCGAAGCGGCGGGGCGTAGGGAGCGCAGCGACCGAAGGGTAGGC
GCTTTTTGCAGCTCTTCGGCTGTGCGCTGGCCAGACAGTTATGCACAGGCCAGGCGGGTTTTAAGAGTTT
TAATAAGTTTTAAAGAGTTTTAGGCGGAAAAATCGCCTTTTTTCTCTTTTATATCAGTCACTTACATGTG
TGACCGGTTCCCAATGTACGGCTTTGGGTTCCCAATGTACGGGTTCCGGTTCCCAATGTACGGCTTTGGG
TTCCCAATGTACGTGCTATCCACAGGAAAGAGACCTTTTCGACCTTTTTCCCCTGCTAGGGCAATTTGCC
CTAGCATCTGCTCCGTACATTAGGAACCGGCGGATGCTTCGCCCTCGATCAGGTTGCGGTAGCGCATGAC
TAGGATCGGGCCAGCCTGCCCCGCCTCCTCCTTCAAATCGTACTCCGGCAGGTCATTTGACCCGATCAGC
TTGCGCACGGTGAAACAGAACTTCTTGAACTCTCCGGCGCTGCCACTGCGTTCGTAGATCGTCTTGAACA
ACCATCTGGCTTCTGCCTTGCCTGCGGCGCGGCGTGCCAGGCGGTAGAGAAAACGGCCGATGCCGGGATC
GATCAAAAAGTAATCGGGGTGAACCGTCAGCACGTCCGGGTTCTTGCCTTCTGTGATCTCGCGGTACATC
CAATCAGCTAGCTCGATCTCGATGTACTCCGGCCGCCCGGTTTCGCTCTTTACGATCTTGTAGCGGCTAA
TCAAGGCTTCACCCTCGGATACCGTCACCAGGCGGCCGTTCTTGGCCTTCTTCGTACGCTGCATGGCAAC
GTGCGTGGTGTTTAACCGAATGCAGGTTTCTACCAGGTCGTCTTTCTGCTTTCCGCCATCGGCTCGCCGG
CAGAACTTGAGTACGTCCGCAACGTGTGGACGGAACACGCGGCCGGGCTTGTCTCCCTTCCCTTCCCGGT
ATCGGTTCATGGATTCGGTTAGATGGGAAACCGCCATCAGTACCAGGTCGTAATCCCACACACTGGCCAT
GCCGGCCGGCCCTGCGGAAACCTCTACGTGCCCGTCTGGAAGCTCGTAGCGGATCACCTCGCCAGCTCGT
CGGTCACGCTTCGACAGACGGAAAACGGCCACGTCCATGATGCTGCGACTATCGCGGGTGCCCACGTCAT
AGAGCATCGGAACGAAAAAATCTGGTTGCTCGTCGCCCTTGGGCGGCTTCCTAATCGACGGCGCACCGGC
TGCCGGCGGTTGCCGGGATTCTTTGCGGATTCGATCAGCGGCCGCTTGCCACGATTCACCGGGGCGTGCT
TCTGCCTCGATGCGTTGCCGCTGGGCGGCCTGCGCGGCCTTCAACTTCTCCACCAGGTCATCACCCAGCG
CCGCGCCGATTTGTACCGGGCCGGATGGTTTGCGACCGCTCACGCCGATTCCTCGGGCTTGGGGGTTCCA
GTGCCATTGCAGGGCCGGCAGACAACCCAGCCGCTTACGCCTGGCCAACCGCCCGTTCCTCCACACATGG
GGCATTCCACGGCGTCGGTGCCTGGTTGTTCTTGATTTTCCATGCCGCCTCCTTTAGCCGCTAAAATTCA
TCTACTCATTTATTCATTTGCTCATTTACTCTGGTAGCTGCGCGATGTATTCAGATAGCAGCTCGGTAAT
GGTCTTGCCTTGGCGTACCGCGTACATCTTCAGCTTGGTGTGATCCTCCGCCGGCAACTGAAAGTTGACC
CGCTTCATGGCTGGCGTGTCTGCCAGGCTGGCCAACGTTGCAGCCTTGCTGCTGCGTGCGCTCGGACGGC
CGGCACTTAGCGTGTTTGTGCTTTTGCTCATTTTCTCTTTACCTCATTAACTCAAATGAGTTTTGATTTA
ATTTCAGCGGCCAGCGCCTGGACCTCGCGGGCAGCGTCGCCCTCGGGTTCTGATTCAAGAACGGTTGTGC
CGGCGGCGGCAGTGCCTGGGTAGCTCACGCGCTGCGTGATACGGGACTCAAGAATGGGCAGCTCGTACCC
GGCCAGCGCCTCGGCAACCTCACCGCCGATGCGCGTGCCTTTGATCGCCCGCGACACGACAAAGGCCGCT
TGTAGCCTTCCATCCGTGACCTCAATGCGCTGCTTAACCAGCTCCACCAGGTCGGCGGTGGCCCATATGT
CGTAAGGGCTTGGCTGCACCGGAATCAGCACGAAGTCGGCTGCCTTGATCGCGGACACAGCCAAGTCCGC
CGCCTGGGGCGCTCCGTCGATCACTACGAAGTCGCGCCGGCCGATGGCCTTCACGTCGCGGTCAATCGTC
GGGCGGTCGATGCCGACAACGGTTAGCGGTTGATCTTCCCGCACGGCCGCCCAATCGCGGGCACTGCCCT
GGGGATCGGAATCGACTAACAGAACATCGGCCCCGGCGAGTTGCAGGGCGCGGGCTAGATGGGTTGCGAT
GGTCGTCTTGCCTGACCCGCCTTTCTGGTTAAGTACAGCGATAACCTTCATGCGTTCCCCTTGCGTATTT
GTTTATTTACTCATCGCATCATATACGCAGCGACCGCATGACGCAAGCTGTTTTACTCAAATACACATCA
CCTTTTTAGACGGCGGCGCTCGGTTTCTTCAGCGGCCAAGCTGGCCGGCCAGGCCGCCAGCTTGGCATCA
GACAAACCGGCCAGGATTTCATGCAGCCGCACGGTTGAGACGTGCGCGGGCGGCTCGAACACGTACCCGG
CCGCGATCATCTCCGCCTCGATCTCTTCGGTAATGAAAAACGGTTCGTCCTGGCCGTCCTGGTGCGGTTT
CATGCTTGTTCCTCTTGGCGTTCATTCTCGGCGGCCGCCAGGGCGTCGGCCTCGGTCAATGCGTCCTCAC
GGAAGGCACCGCGCCGCCTGGCCTCGGTGGGCGTCACTTCCTCGCTGCGCTCAAGTGCGCGGTACAGGGT
CGAGCGATGCACGCCAAGCAGTGCAGCCGCCTCTTTCACGGTGCGGCCTTCCTGGTCGATCAGCTCGCGG
GCGTGCGCGATCTGTGCCGGGGTGAGGGTAGGGCGGGGGCCAAACTTCACGCCTCGGGCCTTGGCGGCCT
CGCGCCCGCTCCGGGTGCGGTCGATGATTAGGGAACGCTCGAACTCGGCAATGCCGGCGAACACGGTCAA
CACCATGCGGCCGGCCGGCGTGGTGGTGTCGGCCCACGGCTCTGCCAGGCTACGCAGGCCCGCGCCGGCC
TCCTGGATGCGCTCGGCAATGTCCAGTAGGTCGCGGGTGCTGCGGGCCAGGCGGTCTAGCCTGGTCACTG
TCACAACGTCGCCAGGGCGTAGGTGGTCAAGCATCCTGGCCAGCTCCGGGCGGTCGCGCCTGGTGCCGGT
GATCTTCTCGGAAAACAGCTTGGTGCAGCCGGCCGCGTGCAGTTCGGCCCGTTGGTTGGTCAAGTCCTGG
TCGTCGGTGCTGACGCGGGCATAGCCCAGCAGGCCAGCGGCGGCGCTCTTGTTCATGGCGTAATGTCTCC
GGTTCTAGTCGCAAGTATTCTACTTTATGCGACTAAAACACGCGACAAGAAAACGCCAGGAAAAGGGCAG
GGCGGCAGCCTGTCGCGTAACTTAGGACTTGTGCGACATGTCGTTTTCAGAAGACGGCTGCACTGAACGT
CAGAAGCCGACTGCACTATAGCAGCGGAGGGGTTGGATCAAAGTACTTTGATCCCGAGGGGAACCCTGTG
GTTGGCATGCACATACAAATGGACGAACGGATAAACCT
